Addgene plasmid #36965: NC10 pCDNA3.1 VENUS WTX T289A
Depositing lab: Randall Moon. Depositing organization: University of Washington. Publication: Wilms tumor gene on X chromosome (WTX) inhibits degradation of NRF2 protein through competitive binding to KEAP1 protein. Camp ND, James RG, Dawson DW, Yan F, Davison JM, Houck SA, Tang X, Zheng N, Major MB, Moon RT. J Biol Chem. 2012 Feb 24;287(9):6539-50. Epub 2012 Jan 3. 10.1074/jbc.M111.316471 PubMed 22215675.
Backbone
  Vector backbone: pcDNA3.1 (with Venus added)
  Backbone manufacturer: Invitrogen
  Backbone size w/o insert (bp): 6100
  Vector type: Mammalian Expression
  Selectable markers: Neomycin (select with G418)
Growth in bacteria
  Bacterial resistance: Ampicillin, 100 μg/mL
  Growth temperature: 37°C
  Growth strain: DH5alpha
  Copy number: High Copy
Gene/Insert
  Gene/Insert name: WTX T289A (alt name: Wilms tumor gene on the X chromosome)
  Species: H. sapiens (human)
  Insert size (bp): 2400
  Mutation: T289A
  Entrez Gene: AMER1 (a.k.a. FAM123B, OSCS, WTX)
  Promoter: CMV
  Tag / fusion protein: Venus (N terminal on backbone)
  Cloning method: Restriction Enzyme; 5′ cloning site AscI (not destroyed); 3′ cloning site NotI (not destroyed)
  Sequencing primers: 5′ EGFP C; 3′ BGH rev
Terms and licenses: Academic/Nonprofit Terms; Industry Terms: Not Available to Industry
How to cite: NC10 pCDNA3.1 VENUS WTX T289A was a gift from Randall Moon (Addgene plasmid # 36965 ; http://n2t.net/addgene:36965 ; RRID:Addgene_36965)
