[The description below was written by a language model from this plasmid's Addgene catalogue record.]
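Description:
NC10 pCDNA3.1 VENUS WTX T289A is a mammalian expression plasmid built on the Invitrogen pcDNA3.1 backbone, modified to carry the yellow fluorescent protein Venus upstream of the cloning site. The backbone with Venus is recorded as about 6.1 kb. It is maintained as a high-copy plasmid in E. coli under ampicillin selection. A neomycin resistance marker allows G418 selection of transfected mammalian cells, for example to derive stable lines.

The insert, about 2.4 kb, is human WTX (Wilms tumor gene on the X chromosome, now AMER1, also known as FAM123B) carrying a threonine-to-alanine substitution at residue 289. It was cloned between AscI and NotI sites, both of which remain intact, so the insert can be excised or exchanged. Transcription is driven by the strong constitutive CMV promoter. Venus is fused to the N terminus of WTX, so the protein can be followed by fluorescence microscopy or detected and pulled down with GFP-family antibodies. The listed reverse sequencing primer indicates that the bovine growth hormone polyadenylation region typical of pcDNA3.1 lies downstream of the insert.

The associated publication reports that WTX inhibits degradation of NRF2 by competing for binding to KEAP1. The T289A point mutant therefore presumably serves to test the contribution of this residue to that interaction, alongside the wild-type protein, although the record does not state the functional consequence of the mutation. No feature table was supplied, so finer details of the construct's layout cannot be confirmed here.
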