>Addgene plasmid #36965 | NC10 pCDNA3.1 VENUS WTX T289A | addgene partial sequence | sequence record 48344 | EGFP-C 5'-CATGGTCCTGCTGGAGTTCGTG-3'
CAGGGCGCGCCAATGGAGACCCAAAAGGATGAAGCTGCTCAGGCCAAGGGAGCTGCAGCCTCTGGGAGTA
CCCGTGAACAAACAGCAGAAAAAGGAGCCAAGAACAAGGCAGCTGAGGCGACAGAAGGACCAACCTCAGA
GCCATCCTCATCCGGCCCAGGTAGGCTGAAGAAAACTGCCATGAAACTCTTTGGTGGCAAGAAGGGTATC
TGTACTCTGCCTAGTTTCTTTGGAGGGGGACGGAGCAAAGGTTCTGGGAAAGGCAGCTCCAAGAAAGGTC
TCAGCAAGAGCAAGACCCACGATGGCCTGAGTGAAGCAGCCCATGGCCCTGAAGATGTTGTCAGTGAAGG
AACTGGCTTCTCCCTGCCTTTGCCTGAGTTACCCTGCCAATTTCCCAGCTCTCAGAGTGCCCATGGGGCT
TTGGAGACAGGCTCCAGATGTAAGACATCTGTGGCTGGAGCCACAGAGAAAGCTGTGGCTGAGAAGTTTC
CCTCTATGCCCAAGCCAAAGAAAGGCCTAAAAGGCTTTTTTAGCAGTATCCGCCGTCACCGGAAGAGCAA
GGTCACTGGGGCTGAGCAAAGTGAGCCAGGGGCCAAGGGGCCTGAGAGGGTCAGAGCCAGGCCTCATGAG
CACGTGAGCTCAGCCCCTCAGGTGCCCTGCTTTGAGGAGACCTTCCAAGCCCCTAGAAAGGAAAATGCTA
ACCCCCAAGATGCCCCTGGGCCAAAAGTTTCTCCAACACCAGAACCTTCTCCACCAGCTACTGAGAAAAT
GGCCTGTAAAGATCCAGAAA
