>Addgene plasmid #36965 | NC10 pCDNA3.1 VENUS WTX T289A | addgene partial sequence | sequence record 49903 | hWTX-F 5'-gggccaaaagtttctccaac-3'
CCTGTAAGATCCAGAAAAACCCATGGAGGCCTGTGCCTCAGCACATGTGCAACCCAAGCCTGCCCCTGAA
GCCAGTAGCCTAGAGGAGCCCCATAGCCCAGAAGCAGGGGAGAAGGTAGTAGCAGGAGAGGTAAACCCAC
CCAATGGCCCTGTGGGGGACCCACTGAGCCTCTTGTTTGGGGATGTGACATCCCTGAAAAGCTTTGATTC
ATTGACAGGTTGTGGTGACATAATAGCAGAACAGGACATGGACAGTATGACAGACAGCATGGCCTCTGGG
GGCCAGAGAGCAAACCGAGATGGGACCAAGCGAAGTTCCTGCCTGGTGACCTACCAAGGAGGTGGGGAGG
AGATGGCCTTGCCAGATGATGATGACGAGGAGGAAGAAGAGGAAGAAGAGGTGGAATTAGAGGAGGAAGA
AGAGGAGGTTAAGGAGGAGGAAGAAGATGATGACTTAGAATATCTGTGGGAAACTGCCCAAATGTATCCA
CGGCCCAATATGAACCTGGGCTACCATCCCACCACATCCCCAGGCCACCACGGCTACATGCTCCTTGACC
CAGTTAGGTCTTATCCTGGCCTAGCCCCTGGGGAACTTTTGACTCCTCAGAGTGACCAGCAAGAATCCGC
CCCCAATAGTGATGAAGGTTATTATGACTCCACCACACCTGGATTTGAGGATGATTCAGGTGAGGCCCTG
GGGCTTGTCCGCAGGGATTGTCTACCCCGAGACAGCTACAGTGGAGATGCCCTATATGAGTTCTATGAGC
CAGATGACAGCCTTGAGAACTCTCCACCTGGAGATGACTGCCTTTATGACCTCCATGGTCGAAGCTCTGA
