>Addgene plasmid #36965 | NC10 pCDNA3.1 VENUS WTX T289A | addgene partial sequence | sequence record 49906 | BGH-rev 5'-TAGAAGGCACAGTCGAGG-3'
AGCGGCCGCCTACCAGGTCCCACACGCCTGAGTCACTTGGCGTTTGTCTTCAGTACCTGGGCATCTTATG
CTGGAAAAGAGGTTCCCATTGCTGGTGAACTCTACCAGGGCCTGTGAGAAACTCACAGTGGCATTCCCTT
CCTTCTCAACCTCCTCTTCCTCTGGATCTTCAGGGGGTGAATAAGTAGGGTAGGCCCTCCTGGGAGATCC
TCCAAAATTTGCTTCTTGCATGTCTGGCTCAAACATGGCATCACTCTGGAAGAGCTGCATCAGGCAGGTA
CTTTGATCTTTCTTGGAGCAGGTTCCTTCATAACGCTTCTCCAGAGGACGGAAGTCCCTCCAGTCTGGCT
CGCTGCTTGCAGTGGTGGGGAAAGCTGAGGTAATTCCCCGGTGGGAAATCTGAGAGGTCCCTGATACCCC
TGCTGCCAGGCCCATCACTGATGGGCCTAAGGGCCTCATCTGATACTCTAAGACGGGCTTCTCCTGCCGG
GCCTGGGTCTCTCGGACTTGAGTCTCTCTACAACGAACCTCTCGGGCCTGGGCTTCTCGGGTTCTGGCCT
CCCTGCCATGAGCTTCCCAAGTGTGGGCCTCCCTGGCATAGGCTTCCCTGCCATAAGCCTCTCGAGTATA
GGCCTCCCTGGCGTGGGCCTCCCTGGCATGAGCTTCTCGGGCACGTGCCTCCTGGGCCTCAAGCTGCTCC
CGCCGAAGCTCCCAATACAACAACTGTTTCTGGATGGTCACTAGCCGTTCTTCCTCTGTCTCCATTGCCC
CAGGTGGCCGGGAGGACAAAAAGGGCTCAAAGTTTAAGAAG
